>Addgene plasmid #65110 | pYTK003 | depositor full sequence | sequence record 110163 | Full Sequence
TCGGTCTCACCCTGAATTCGCATCTAGAACGGGGTCATCACGGCTCATCATGCGCCAAACAAATGTGTGC
AATACACGCTCGGATGACTGCATGATGACCGCACTGACTGGGGACAGCAGATCCACCTAAGCCTGTGAGA
GAAGCAGACACCCGACAGATCAAGGCAGTTACGTCTCACCAAACCAGATGTCAACACAGCTACAACGTGA
GACCAGACCAATAAAAAACGCCCGGCGGCAACCGAGCGTTCTGAACAAATCCAGATGGAGTTCTGAGGTC
ATTACTGGATCTATCAACAGGAGTCCAAGCGAGCTCGATATCAAATTACGCCCCGCCCTGCCACTCATCG
CAGTACTGTTGTAATTCATTAAGCATTCTGCCGACATGGAAGCCATCACAAACGGCATGATGAACCTGAA
TCGCCAGCGGCATCAGCACCTTGTCGCCTTGCGTATAATATTTGCCCATGGTGAAAACGGGGGCGAAGAA
GTTGTCCATATTGGCCACGTTTAAATCAAAACTGGTGAAACTCACCCAGGGATTGGCTGAAACGAAAAAC
ATATTCTCAATAAACCCTTTAGGGAAATAGGCCAGGTTTTCACCGTAACACGCCACATCTTGCGAATATA
TGTGTAGAAACTGCCGGAAATCGTCGTGGTATTCACTCCAGAGCGATGAAAACGTTTCAGTTTGCTCATG
GAAAACGGTGTAACAAGGGTGAACACTATCCCATATCACCAGCTCACCGTCTTTCATTGCCATACGAAAT
TCCGGATGAGCATTCATCAGGCGGGCAAGAATGTGAATAAAGGCCGGATAAAACTTGTGCTTATTTTTCT
TTACGGTCTTTAAAAAGGCCGTAATATCCAGCTGAACGGTCTGGTTATAGGTACATTGAGCAACTGACTG
AAATGCCTCAAAATGTTCTTTACGATGCCATTGGGATATATCAACGGTGGTATATCCAGTGATTTTTTTC
TCCATTTTAGCTTCCTTAGCTCCTGAAAATCTCGATAACTCAAAAAATACGCCCGGTAGTGATCTTATTT
CATTATGGTGAAAGTTGGAACCTCTTACGTGCCCGATCAATCATGACCAAAATCCCTTAACGTGAGTTTT
CGTTCCACTGAGCGTCAGACCCCGTAGAAAAGATCAAAGGATCTTCTTGAGATCCTTTTTTTCTGCGCGT
AATCTGCTGCTTGCAAACAAAAAAACCACCGCTACCAGCGGTGGTTTGTTTGCCGGATCAAGAGCTACCA
ACTCTTTTTCCGAAGGTAACTGGCTTCAGCAGAGCGCAGATACCAAATACTGTTCTTCTAGTGTAGCCGT
AGTTAGGCCACCACTTCAAGAACTCTGTAGCACCGCCTACATACCTCGCTCTGCTAATCCTGTTACCAGT
GGCTGCTGCCAGTGGCGATAAGTCGTGTCTTACCGGGTTGGACTCAAGACGATAGTTACCGGATAAGGCG
CAGCGGTCGGGCTGAACGGGGGGTTCGTGCACACAGCCCAGCTTGGAGCGAACGACCTACACCGAACTGA
GATACCTACAGCGTGAGCTATGAGAAAGCGCCACGCTTCCCGAAGGGAGAAAGGCGGACAGGTATCCGGT
AAGCGGCAGGGTCGGAACAGGAGAGCGCACGAGGGAGCTTCCAGGGGGAAACGCCTGGTATCTTTATAGT
CCTGTCGGGTTTCGCCACCTCTGACTTGAGCGTCGATTTTTGTGATGCTCGTCAGGGGGGCGGAGCCTAT
GGAAAAACGCCAGCAACGCGGCCTTTTTACGGTTCCTGGCCTTTTGCTGGCCTTTTGCTCACATGTTCTT
TCCTGCGTTATCCCCTGATTCTGTGGATAACCGTAG
Features (pLannotate 1.2.2; 4 found; start..end, strand, type, name):
    221..255     -  terminator     lambda t0 terminator: minimal transcription terminator from phage lambda (Scholtissek and Grosse, 1987)
    329..985     -  CDS            cat: CAT_ECOLX - Experimental evidence at protein level: Swiss-Prot protein existence level 1. This enzyme is an effector of chloramphenicol resistance in bacteria. From Escherichia coli. This protein is used as a marker in many commonly used cloning vectors, such as pACYC184.
    986..1083    -  promoter       cat promoter: promoter of the E. coli cat gene encoding chloramphenicol acetyltransferase
   1167..1755    +  rep_origin     ori: high-copy-number ColE1/pMB1/pBR322/pUC origin of replication
