[The description below was written by a language model from this plasmid's Addgene catalogue record and pLannotate feature annotations shown in this document.]
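Description:
pYTK003 is a small (about 1.9 kb) bacterial part-storage plasmid from a modular yeast toolkit (YTK) for multipart assembly. It is built on the pYTK001 part entry backbone and is catalogued as a bacterial vector. Propagation in E. coli relies on a high-copy ColE1/pMB1/pUC-type origin of replication. Selection is by chloramphenicol, conferred by the cat (chloramphenicol acetyltransferase) gene, which is driven by its native cat promoter and followed by a minimal lambda t0 transcription terminator. These are the only elements picked up by the automated annotation, so the plasmid consists essentially of a minimal maintenance backbone plus the stored part.

The payload is ConL1, a synthetic sequence defined as a Type 1 part in the toolkit. Type 1 parts are 5' assembly connectors: they sit at the upstream end of an assembled cassette rather than encoding a promoter, coding sequence or terminator. ConL1 was inserted into the entry vector using BsmBI, a Type IIS enzyme, and both cloning sites were destroyed in the process, as is typical of Golden Gate-style part domestication. The connector is not annotated in the feature table, presumably because it is a short synthetic sequence with no match in standard feature databases. It must therefore lie in the unannotated portion of the plasmid, and the record does not give its exact position or internal composition. The plasmid carries no yeast origin, yeast marker or expression cassette. It serves as a source of the ConL1 connector, to be combined with other toolkit part types when building yeast expression constructs.
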