Addgene plasmid #65110: pYTK003
Purpose: Encodes ConL1 as a Type 1 part to be used in the Dueber YTK system
Depositing lab: John Dueber. Depositing organization: University of California, Berkeley. Publication: A Highly Characterized Yeast Toolkit for Modular, Multipart Assembly. Lee ME, DeLoache WC, Cervantes B, Dueber JE. ACS Synth Biol. 2015 Apr 14. 10.1021/sb500366v PubMed 25871405.
Backbone
  Vector backbone: pYTK001
  Vector type: Bacterial Expression
Growth in bacteria
  Bacterial resistance: Chloramphenicol, 25 μg/mL
  Growth temperature: 37°C
  Growth strain: DH10B
  Copy number: High Copy
Gene/Insert
  Gene/Insert name: ConL1
  Species: Synthetic
  Cloning method: Restriction Enzyme; 5′ cloning site BsmBI (destroyed during cloning); 3′ cloning site BsmBI (destroyed during cloning)
Terms and licenses: Academic/Nonprofit Terms; Industry Terms: Not Available to Industry
Depositor comments: Type 1 parts are 5' assembly connectors in the Dueber YTK. For more information, please visit the supplemental information in PMID:25871405.
How to cite: pYTK003 was a gift from John Dueber (Addgene plasmid # 65110 ; http://n2t.net/addgene:65110 ; RRID:Addgene_65110)
