>Addgene plasmid #65110 | pYTK003 | addgene partial sequence | sequence record 112373 | CAT-F 5'-GTTTGTGATGGCTTCCATGTC-3'
TCACAGTACTGCGATGAGTGGCAGGGCGGGGCGTAATTTGATATCGAGCTCGCTTGGACTCCTGTTGATA
GATCCAGTAATGACCTCAGAACTCCATCTGGATTTGTTCAGAACGCTCGGTTGCCGCCGGGCGTTTTTTA
TTGGTCTGGTCTCACGTTGTAGCTGTGTTGACATCTGGTTTGGTGAGACGTAACTGCCTTGATCTGTCGG
GTGTCTGCTTCTCTCACAGGCTTAGGTGGATCTGCTGTCCCCAGTCAGTGCGGTCATCATGCAGTCATCC
GAGCGTGTATTGCACACATTTGTTTGGCGCATGATGAGCCGTGATGACCCCGTTCTAGATGCGAATTCAG
GGTGAGACCGACTACGGTTATCCACAGAATCAGGGGATAACGCAGGAAAGAACATGTGAGCAAAAGGCCA
GCAAAAGGCCAGGAACCGTAAAAAGGCCGCGTTGCTGGCGTTTTTCCATAGGCTCCGCCCCCCTGACGAG
CATCACAAAAATCGACGCTCAAGTCAGAGGTGGCGAAACCCGACAGGACTATAAAGATACCAGGCGTTTC
CCCCTGGAAGCTCCCTCGTGCGCTCTCCTGTTCCGACCCTGCCGCTTACCGGATACCTGTCCGCCTTTCT
CCCTTCGGGAAGCGTGGCGCTTTCTCATAGCTCACGCTGTAGGTATCTCAGTTCGGTGTAGGTCGTTCGC
TCCAAGCTGGGCTGTGTGCACGAACCCCCCGTTCAGCCCGACCGCTGCGCCTTATCCGGTAACTATCGTC
TTGAGTCCAACCCGGTAAGACACGACTTATCGCCACTGGCAGCAGCCACTGGTAACAGGATTAGCAGAGC
GAGGTATGTAGGCGGTGCTACAGAGTTCTTGAAGTGGTGGCCTAACTACGGCTACACTA
