>Addgene plasmid #65110 | pYTK003 | addgene partial sequence | sequence record 217976 | pRS414-R 5'-CACCTCTGACTTGAGCGTCG-3'
CGCCAGCAACGCGGCCTTTTTACGGTTCCTGGCCTTTTGCTGGCCTTTTGCTCACATGTTCTTTCCTGCG
TTATCCCCTGATTCTGTGGATAACCGTAGTCGGTCTCACCCTGAATTCGCATCTAGAACGGGGTCATCAC
GGCTCATCATGCGCCAAACAAATGTGTGCAATACACGCTCGGATGACTGCATGATGACCGCACTGACTGG
GGACAGCAGATCCACCTAAGCCTGTGAGAGAAGCAGACACCCGACAGATCAAGGCAGTTACGTCTCACCA
AACCAGATGTCAACACAGCTACAACGTGAGACCAGACCAATAAAAAACGCCCGGCGGCAACCGAGCGTTC
TGAACAAATCCAGATGGAGTTCTGAGGTCATTACTGGATCTATCAACAGGAGTCCAAGCGAGCTCGATAT
CAAATTACGCCCCGCCCTGCCACTCATCGCAGTACTGTTGTAATTCATTAAGCATTCTGCCGACATGGAA
GCCATCACAAACGGCATGATGAACCTGAATCGCCAGCGGCATCAGCACCTTGTCGCCTTGCGTATAATAT
TTGCCCATGGTGAAAACGGGGGC
